>Addgene plasmid #238981 | BtA3N | addgene full sequence | sequence record 473888 | Addgene NGS Result
AGGTGACACTATAGAATACACGGAATTCTTTTTTTTTTAAACCACCATGGGGGAGAAACCCGGGACCAGG
GTCTTCAAGAAATCGAGTCCTAACTGCAAGCTCACCGTGTACCTAGGCAAGCGGGACTTTGTGGACCACC
TGGACAAAGTGGACCCTGTAGATGGTGTGGTGCTAGTGGATCCGGACTACTTGAAGGACCGCAAAGTGTT
TGTGACCCTCACGTGCGCCTTTCGCTATGGCCGCGAAGACCTGGACGTCCTGGGCTTGTCCTTCCGCAAA
GACCTGTTCATCGCCAACTACCAGGCCTTCCCTCCAACACCTAACCCACCTAGACCACCTACGCGTCTGC
AGGAGCGGCTGCTGAGGAAGCTGGGCCAGCATGCCCACCCCTTTTTTTTCACAATACCCCAGAACCTGCC
CTGCTCCGTCACCCTACAGCCAGGCCCAGAGGATACGGGGAAGGCTTGCGGGGTCGACTTTGAGATTCGA
GCCTTCTGCGCCAAATCACTAGAAGAGAAAAGCCACAAACGGAACTCCGTACGTCTGGTGATCCGAAAGG
TGCAGTTTGCCCCAGAGAAACCAGGGCCCCAGCCTTCAGCTGAAACCACACGCCACTTCCTCATGTCTGA
CCGGTCCCTGCACCTTGAGGCTTCACTGGACAAGGAGCTGTACTACCACGGGGAGCCCCTCAATGTCAAT
GTCCACGTCACCAATAACTCCACCAAGACTGTCAAGAAGATCAAAGTCTCTGTGAGACAGTACGCCGACA
TCTGCCTCTTCAGCACCGCCCAGTACAAGTGCCCCGTGGCTCAGGTCGAACAAGATGACCAGGTGTCGCC
CAGTTCCACGTTCTGTAAGGTGTACACCATAACCCCGCTGCTCAGCAACAACCGGGAGAAGCGCGGCCTC
GCTCTAGATGGGAAGCTCAAGCACGAGGACACCAACCTGGCCTCGAGCACCATTGTGAAGGAGGGTGCCA
ACAAGGAGGTGCTGGGGATACTGGTGTCCTACAGGGTCAAGGTGAAGCTGGTGGTGTCACGAGGCGGGGA
TGTCTCAGTGGAGCTGCCATTTGTTCTCATGCACCCCAAGCCCCATGATCACATCGCCCTTCCCAGGCCC
CAGTCAGCTGTTCCTGAAACAGATGCCCCCGTGGACACCAACCTCATTGAATTTGAAACCAACTATGCCA
CAGACGACGACATCGTGTTCGAAGACTTTGCCCGGCTGCGGCTCAAGGGGCTGAAGGACGAGGACTATGA
CGACCAGTTCTGTATCGATTAGGGCTGGAAGCTTGGGTCTCCCTATAGTGAGTCGTATTAATTTCGATAA
GCCAGCTGCATTAATGAATCGGCCAACGCGCGGGGAGAGGCGGTTTGCGTATTGGGCGCTCTTCCGCTTC
CTCGCTCACTGACTCGCTGCGCTCGGTCGTTCGGCTGCGGCGAGCGGTATCAGCTCACTCAAAGGCGGTA
ATACGGTTATCCACAGAATCAGGGGATAACGCAGGAAAGAACATGTGAGCAAAAGGCCAGCAAAAGGCCA
GGAACCGTAAAAAGGCCGCGTTGCTGGCGTTTTTCCATAGGCTCCGCCCCCCTGACGAGCATCACAAAAA
TCGACGCTCAAGTCAGAGGTGGCGAAACCCGACAGGACTATAAAGATACCAGGCGTTTCCCCCTGGAAGC
TCCCTCGTGCGCTCTCCTGTTCCGACCCTGCCGCTTACCGGATACCTGTCCGCCTTTCTCCCTTCGGGAA
GCGTGGCGCTTTCTCATAGCTCACGCTGTAGGTATCTCAGTTCGGTGTAGGTCGTTCGCTCCAAGCTGGG
CTGTGTGCACGAACCCCCCGTTCAGCCCGACCGCTGCGCCTTATCCGGTAACTATCGTCTTGAGTCCAAC
CCGGTAAGACACGACTTATCGCCACTGGCAGCAGCCACTGGTAACAGGATTAGCAGAGCGAGGTATGTAG
GCGGTGCTACAGAGTTCTTGAAGTGGTGGCCTAACTACGGCTACACTAGAAGAACAGTATTTGGTATCTG
CGCTCTGCTGAAGCCAGTTACCTTCGGAAAAAGAGTTGGTAGCTCTTGATCCGGCAAACAAACCACCGCT
GGTAGCGGTGGTTTTTTTGTTTGCAAGCAGCAGATTACGCGCAGAAAAAAAGGATCTCAAGAAGATCCTT
TGATCTTTTCTACGGGGTCTGACGCTCAGTGGAACGAAAACTCACGTTAAGGGATTTTGGTCATGAGATT
ATCAAAAAGGATCTTCACCTAGATCCTTTTAAATTAAAAATGAAGTTTTAAATCAATCTAAAGTATATAT
GAGTAAACTTGGTCTGACAGTTACCAATGCTTAATCAGTGAGGCACCTATCTCAGCGATCTGTCTATTTC
GTTCATCCATAGTTGCCTGACTCCCCGTCGTGTAGATAACTACGATACGGGAGGGCTTACCATCTGGCCC
CAGTGCTGCAATGATACCGCGAGACCCACGCTCACCGGCTCCAGATTTATCAGCAATAAACCAGCCAGCC
GGAAGGGCCGAGCGCAGAAGTGGTCCTGCAACTTTATCCGCCTCCATCCAGTCTATTAATTGTTGCCGGG
AAGCTAGAGTAAGTAGTTCGCCAGTTAATAGTTTGCGCAACGTTGTTGCCATTGCTACAGGCATCGTGGT
GTCACGCTCGTCGTTTGGTATGGCTTCATTCAGCTCCGGTTCCCAACGATCAAGGCGAGTTACATGATCC
CCCATGTTGTGCAAAAAAGCGGTTAGCTCCTTCGGTCCTCCGATCGTTGTCAGAAGTAAGTTGGCCGCAG
TGTTATCACTCATGGTTATGGCAGCACTGCATAATTCTCTTACTGTCATGCCATCCGTAAGATGCTTTTC
TGTGACTGGTGAGTACTCAACCAAGTCATTCTGAGAATAGTGTATGCGGCGACCGAGTTGCTCTTGCCCG
GCGTCAATACGGGATAATACCGCGCCACATAGCAGAACTTTAAAAGTGCTCATCATTGGAAAACGTTCTT
CGGGGCGAAAACTCTCAAGGATCTTACCGCTGTTGAGATCCAGTTCGATGTAACCCACTCGTGCACCCAA
CTGATCTTCAGCATCTTTTACTTTCACCAGCGTTTCTGGGTGAGCAAAAACAGGAAGGCAAAATGCCGCA
AAAAAGGGAATAAGGGCGACACGGAAATGTTGAATACTCATACTCTTCCTTTTTCAATATTATTGAAGCA
TTTATCAGGGTTATTGTCTCATGAGCGGATACATATTTGAATGTATTTAGAAAAATAAACAAATAGGGGT
TCCGCGCACATTTCCCCGAAAAGTGCCACCTGTAAGAAACCATTATTATCATGACATTAACCTATAAAAA
TAGGCGTATCACGAGGCCCTTTCGTCTCGCGCGTTTCGGTGATGACGGTGAAAACCTCTGACACATGCAG
CTCCCGGAGACGGTCACAGCTTGTCTGTAAGCGGATGCCGGGAGCAGACAAGCCCGTCAGGGCGCGTCAG
CGGGTGTTGGCGGGTGTCGGGGCTGGCTTAACTATGCGGCATCAGAGCAGATTGTACTGAGAGTGCACCA
TTCGACGCTCTCCCTTATGCGACTCCTGCATTAGGAAGCAGCCCAGTAGTAGGTTGAGGCCGTTGAGCAC
CGCCGCCGCAAGGAATGGTGCATGCAAGGAGATGGCGCCCAACAGTCCCCCGGCCACGGGGCCTGCCACC
ATACCCACGCCGAAACAAGCGCTCATGAGCCCGAAGTGGCGAGCCCGATCTTCCCCATCGGTGATGTCGG
CGATATAGGCGCCAGCAACCGCACCTGTGGCGCCGGTGATGCCGGCCACGATGCGTCCGGCGTAGAGGAT
CTGGCTAGCGATGACCCTGCTGATTGGTTCGCTGACCATTTCCGGGTGCGGGACGGCGTTACCAGAAACT
CAGAAGGTTCGTCCAACCAAACCGACTCTGACGGCAGTTTACGAGAGAGATGATAGGGTCTGCTTCAGTA
AGCCAGATGCTACACAATTAGGCTTGTACATATTGTCGTTAGAACGCGGCTACAATTAATACATAACCTT
ATGTATCATACACATACGATTT
Features (pLannotate 1.2.2; 10 found; start..end, strand, type, name):
     47..1273    +  CDS            ARRB2: ARRB2_HUMAN - Also known as ARB2, ARR2. Experimental evidence at protein level: Swiss-Prot protein existence level 1. Functions in regulating agonist-mediated G-protein coupled receptor (GPCR) signaling by mediating both receptor desensitization and resensitization processes. During homologous desensitization, beta- arrestins bind to the GPRK-phosphorylated receptor and sterically preclude its coupling to the cognate G-protein; the binding appears to require additional receptor determinants exposed only in the active receptor conformation. The beta-arrestins target many receptors for internali
   1302..1320    -  promoter       T7 promoter: promoter for bacteriophage T7 RNA polymerase
   1331..1389    -  CDS            lacI (fragment): lac repressor; lacI; The lac repressor binds to the lac operator to inhibit transcription in E. coli. This inhibition can be relieved by adding lactose or isopropyl-β-D-thiogalactopyranoside (IPTG).
   1572..2160    -  rep_origin     ori: high-copy-number ColE1/pMB1/pBR322/pUC origin of replication
   2331..3191    -  CDS            AmpR: β-lactamase; bla; confers resistance to ampicillin, carbenicillin, and related antibiotics
   3192..3296    -  promoter       AmpR promoter: bla
   3386..3421    +  CDS            rop (fragment): Rop protein, which maintains plasmids at low copy number; rop
   3523..3571    +  misc_feature   bom (fragment): basis of mobility region from pBR322
   3572..3851    -  CDS            TcR (fragment): tetracycline efflux protein; tet; confers resistance to tetracycline
   4079..15      +  promoter       SP6 promoter (across the origin): promoter for bacteriophage SP6 RNA polymerase
