[The description below was written by a language model from this plasmid's Addgene catalogue record and pLannotate feature annotations shown in this document.]
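Description:
BtA3N is an in vitro transcription plasmid built on the Promega pGEM2 backbone and carrying the short isoform of bovine (B. taurus) arrestin-3. It is propagated in E. coli as a high-copy plasmid through a ColE1/pUC-type origin and selected with ampicillin via the β-lactamase gene and its native promoter. The annotated sequence (about 4.1 kb) also contains short remnants of pBR322-derived elements, namely fragments of rop, the bom region, the tetracycline resistance gene and lacI. These are backbone leftovers with no evident functional role here.

The insert, listed as roughly 1.4 kb, was cloned between EcoRI and HindIII sites. It sits immediately downstream of a bacteriophage SP6 promoter that spans the numbering origin of the sequence, so SP6 RNA polymerase produces sense-strand mRNA. A T7 promoter lies just beyond the 3′ end of the coding region in the opposite orientation, the usual dual-promoter arrangement of pGEM vectors, and would yield antisense transcript. The automated annotation labels the open reading frame by similarity to human ARRB2 (β-arrestin-2). This agrees with "arrestin-3" being the systematic name for that non-visual arrestin, although the catalogue's gene link points to ARR3, a discrepancy the record does not resolve. The coding sequence carries a silent change that introduces a ClaI site just before the stop codon, which would presumably ease C-terminal modifications or fusions.

The stated purpose is in vitro transcription of arrestin-3 mRNA. Such transcripts are typically used for cell-free translation to generate protein for binding or interaction studies, but the record gives no further detail on downstream use.
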