Addgene plasmid #238981: BtA3N
Purpose: In vitro transcription of bovine arrestin-3 short isoform
Depositing lab: Vsevolod Gurevich. Depositing organization: Vanderbilt University. Publication: Ubiquitin ligase parkin promotes Mdm2-arrestin interaction but inhibits arrestin ubiquitination. Ahmed MR, Zhan X, Song X, Kook S, Gurevich VV, Gurevich EV. Biochemistry. 2011 May 10;50(18):3749-63. doi: 10.1021/bi200175q. Epub 2011 Apr 12. PubMed 21466165.
Backbone
  Vector backbone: pGEM2
  Backbone manufacturer: Promega
  Backbone size w/o insert (bp): 2800
  Vector type: In vitro transcription
Growth in bacteria
  Bacterial resistance: Ampicillin, 100 μg/mL
  Growth temperature: 37°C
  Growth strain: DH5alpha
  Copy number: High Copy
Gene/Insert
  Gene/Insert name: arrestin-3 short
  Species: B. taurus (bovine)
  Insert size (bp): 1400
  Mutation: silent, Cla I side introduced before stop codon
  Entrez Gene: ARR3
  Promoter: SP6
  Cloning method: Restriction Enzyme; 5′ cloning site Eco RI (unknown if destroyed); 3′ cloning site Hind III (unknown if destroyed)
Terms and licenses: Academic/Nonprofit Terms; Industry Terms: Not Available to Industry
How to cite: BtA3N was a gift from Vsevolod Gurevich (Addgene plasmid # 238981 ; http://n2t.net/addgene:238981 ; RRID:Addgene_238981)
